Addgene plasmid #23678: pDONR223-CSNK2A1
Depositing lab: William Hahn & David Root. Depositing organization: Dana-Farber Cancer Institute. Publication: COT drives resistance to RAF inhibition through MAP kinase pathway reactivation. Johannessen CM, Boehm JS, Kim SY, Thomas SR, Wardwell L, Johnson LA, Emery CM, Stransky N, Cogdill AP, Barretina J, Caponigro G, Hieronymus H, Murray RR, Salehi-Ashtiani K, Hill DE, Vidal M, Zhao JJ, Yang X, Alkan O, Kim S, Harris JL, Wilson CJ, Myer VE, Finan PM, Root DE, Roberts TM, Golub T, Flaherty KT, Dummer R, Weber BL, Sellers WR, Schlegel R, Wargo JA, Hahn WC, Garraway LA. Nature. 2010 Dec 16;468(7326):968-72. doi: 10.1038/nature09627 PubMed 21107320.
Backbone
  Vector backbone: pDONR223
  Backbone manufacturer: Invitrogen
  Backbone size w/o insert (bp): 5005
  Vector type: Gateway Donor vector
Growth in bacteria
  Bacterial resistance: Spectinomycin, 50 μg/mL
  Growth temperature: 37°C
  Growth strain: DH5alpha
  Copy number: High Copy
Gene/Insert
  Gene/Insert name: CSNK2A1 (alt name: casein kinase 2, alpha 1 polypeptide)
  Species: H. sapiens (human)
  Insert size (bp): 1176
  Entrez Gene: CSNK2A1 (a.k.a. CK2A1, CKII, Cka1, Cka2, OCNDS)
  Cloning method: Gateway Cloning
  Sequencing primers: 5′ M13pUC-fwd; 3′ M13rev
Terms and licenses: Academic/Nonprofit Terms; Industry Terms: Not Available to Industry
Depositor comments: The ORF has no Stop codon. This design enables easy recombination into a destination vector to add an epitope tag of choice and Stop codon to the ORF. Do NOT use this plasmid directly for transfections. A set of 4 custom lentiviral vectors is available ( pLX301 (http://www.addgene.org/25895/) , pLX302 (http://www.addgene.org/25896/) , pLX303 (http://www.addgene.org/25897/) , pLX304 (http://www.addgene.org/25890/) ) to be used to express these ORFs in mammalian cells. These plasmids are not included in the kit and must be ordered separately.
How to cite: pDONR223-CSNK2A1 was a gift from William Hahn & David Root (Addgene plasmid # 23678 ; http://n2t.net/addgene:23678 ; RRID:Addgene_23678)
