[The description below was written by a language model from this plasmid's Addgene catalogue record.]
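Description:
pDONR223-CSNK2A1 is a Gateway entry clone built on the Invitrogen pDONR223 donor backbone (about 5 kb without insert) and carrying the human CSNK2A1 open reading frame, which encodes the alpha 1 catalytic subunit of casein kinase 2. The insert is recorded as 1176 bp and was introduced by Gateway recombination. The plasmid is maintained at high copy in standard E. coli cloning strains and is selected with spectinomycin. No feature table accompanies the record, so the origin of replication and the exact recombination sites are not itemised. In a clone of this type, the ORF normally sits between attL sites generated when the insert recombined into the donor vector. M13 forward and reverse priming sites flanking the insert are listed for sequence verification.

The ORF has been deliberately cloned without a stop codon. This "open" configuration means that an LR recombination reaction into a destination vector can place the coding sequence in frame with a C-terminal epitope tag and a stop codon supplied by that vector. The entry clone is not meant for expression, and the record explicitly warns against transfecting it directly; no promoter driving the ORF is stated. Instead it serves as a shuttle, and the depositors point to a companion set of lentiviral destination vectors (the pLX301–pLX304 series, obtained separately) for expressing the ORF in mammalian cells. The clone belongs to a kit of such ORF clones and is associated with a study of resistance to RAF inhibition through MAP kinase pathway reactivation.
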