>Addgene plasmid #23678 | pDONR223-CSNK2A1 | depositor partial sequence | sequence record 11193 | Author sequence
ATGTCGGGACCCGTGCCAAGCAGGGCCAGAGTTTACACAGATGTTAATACACACAGACCTCGAGAATACT
GGGATTACGAGTCACATGTGGTGGAATGGGGAAATCAAGATGACTACCAGCTGGTTCGAAAATTAGGCCG
AGGTAAATACAGTGAAGTATTTGAAGCCATCAACATCACAAATAATGAAAAAGTTGTTGTTAAAATTCTC
AAGCCAGTAAAAAAGAAGAAAATTAAGCGTGAAATAAAGATTTTGGAGAATTTGAGAGGAGGTCCCAACA
TCATCACACTGGCAGACATTGTAAAAGACCCTGTGTCACGAACCCCCGCCTTGGTTTTTGAACACGTAAA
CAACACAGACTTCAAGCAATTGTACCAGACGTTAACAGACTATGATATTCGATTTTACATGTATGAGATT
CTGAAGGCCCTGGATTATTGTCACAGCATGGGAATTATGCACAGAGATGTCAAGCCCCATAATGTCATGA
TTGATCATGAGCACAGAAAGCTACGACTAATAGACTGGGGTTTGGCTGAGTTTTATCATCCTGGCCAAGA
ATATAATGTCCGAGTTGCTTCCCGATACTTCAAAGGTCCTGAGCTACTTGTAGACTATCAGATGTACGAT
TATAGTTTGGATATGTGGAGTTTGGGTTGTATGCTGGCAAGTATGATCTTTCGGAAGGAGCCATTTTTCC
ATGGACATGACAATTATGATCAGTTGGTGAGGATAGCCAAGGTTCTGGGGACAGAAGATTTATATGACTA
TATTGACAAATACAACATTGAATTAGATCCACGTTTCAATGATATCTTGGGCAGACACTCTCGAAAGCGA
TGGGAACGCTTTGTCCACAGTGAAAATCAGCACCTTGTCAGCCCTGAGGCCTTGGATTTCCTGGACAAAC
TGCTGCGATATGACCACCAGTCACGGCTTACTGCAAGAGAGGCAATGGAGCACCCCTATTTCTACACTGT
TGTGAAGGACCAGGCTCGAATGGGTTCATCTAGCATGCCAGGGGGCAGTACGCCCGTCAGCAGCGCCAAT
ATGATGTCAGGGATTTCTTCAGTGCCAACCCCTTCACCCCTTGGACCTCTGGCAGGCTCACCAGTGATTG
CTGCTGCCAACCCCCTTGGGATGCCTGTTCCAGCTGCCGCTGGCGCTCAGCAGTAA
