>Addgene plasmid #23678 | pDONR223-CSNK2A1 | addgene partial sequence | sequence record 29531 | 23678 with M13pUC-fwd
CGGGCCCAATAATGATTTTATTTTGACTGATAGTGACCTGTTCGTTGCAACAAATTGATGAGCAATGCTT
TTTTATAATGCCAACTTTGTACAAAAAAGTTGGCATGTCGGGACCCGTGCCAAGCAGGGCCAGAGTTTAC
ACAGATGTTAATACACACAGACCTCGAGAATACTGGGATTACGAGTCACATGTGGTGGAATGGGGAAATC
AAGATGACTACCAGCTGGTTCGAAAATTAGGCCGAGGTAAATACAGTGAAGTATTTGAAGCCATCAACAT
CACAAATAATGAAAAAGTTGTTGTTAAAATTCTCAAGCCAGTAAAAAAGAAGAAAATTAAGCGTGAAATA
AAGATTTTGGAGAATTTGAGAGGAGGTCCCAACATCATCACACTGGCAGACATTGTAAAAGACCCTGTGT
CACGAACCCCCGCCTTGGTTTTTGAACACGTAAACAACACAGACTTCAAGCAATTGTACCAGACGTTAAC
AGACTATGATATTCGATTTTACATGTATGAGATTCTGAAGGCCCTGGATTATTGTCACAGCATGGGAATT
ATGCACAGAGATGTCAAGCCCCATAATGTCATGATTGATCATGAGCACAGAAAGCTACGACTAATAGACT
GGGGTTTGGCTGAGTTTTATCATCCTGGCC
